Addgene plasmid #220983: ORFtag_TetR-SD_Frame3
Purpose: ORFtag viral retroviral vector containing a constitutively active promoter and a TetR tag followed by a splice donor sequence in Frame3
Depositing lab: Alexander Stark. Depositing organization: Research Institute of Molecular Pathology (IMP). Publication: Proteome-scale tagging and functional screening in mammalian cells by ORFtag. Nemcko F, Himmelsbach M, Loubiere V, Yelagandula R, Pagani M, Fasching N, Brennecke J, Elling U, Stark A, Ameres SL. Nat Methods. 2024 Sep;21(9):1668-1673. doi: 10.1038/s41592-024-02339-x. Epub 2024 Jul 5. PubMed 38969721.
Backbone
  Vector backbone: ORFtag backbone
  Vector type: Mammalian Expression, Retroviral
Growth in bacteria
  Bacterial resistance: Ampicillin, 100 μg/mL
  Growth temperature: 30°C
  Growth strain: NEB Stable
  Copy number: High Copy
Gene/Insert
  Gene/Insert name: TetR repressor (alt name: TetR-splice donor in Frame3)
Terms and licenses: Academic/Nonprofit Terms; Industry Terms: Not Available to Industry
How to cite: ORFtag_TetR-SD_Frame3 was a gift from Alexander Stark (Addgene plasmid # 220983 ; http://n2t.net/addgene:220983 ; RRID:Addgene_220983)
