[The description below was written by a language model from this plasmid's Addgene catalogue record and pLannotate feature annotations shown in this document.]
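Description:
ORFtag_TetR-SD_Frame3 is a 7,682 nt gammaretroviral vector for mammalian cells, built on the ORFtag backbone and used for proteome-scale tagging of endogenous genes. It is propagated in bacteria as a high-copy plasmid through a ColE1/pUC-type origin and selected with ampicillin (AmpR/β-lactamase). The viral genome is annotated on the minus strand. A hybrid CMV enhancer/promoter fused to a truncated 5' LTR drives genomic RNA production in packaging cells. This is followed by the MESV Ψ packaging signal, a truncated gag segment lacking its start codon, and a self-inactivating ΔU3 Moloney MLV 3' LTR. Fragments of pBR322 bom and rop and an SV40 enhancer/early promoter are also detected in the backbone.

Between the LTRs, in the opposite orientation to the viral transcript, lies the payload cassette: a mouse PGK promoter, a neomycin phosphotransferase gene (neo) for drug selection of transduced cells, an EMCV IRES, and a tetracycline repressor coding region. pLannotate labels this last segment as a fragment of rtTA3, which is consistent with the shared TetR DNA-binding portion named in the catalogue entry. According to the record, TetR is followed by a splice donor set in reading frame 3; the donor itself is not annotated in the feature table. After integration, the constitutive promoter produces a transcript in which TetR can splice into downstream exons of a nearby gene. This yields N-terminal TetR fusions to endogenous open reading frames when the frame matches, and the "Frame3" name suggests companion constructs for the other frames. Such TetR-tagged proteins can presumably be recruited to tetO-bearing reporters in pooled functional screens, although the record does not detail the assay.
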