Features (pLannotate 1.2.2; 19 found; start..end, strand, type, name):
    468..569     -  misc_feature   bom (fragment): basis of mobility region from pBR322
    575..904     -  promoter       SV40 promoter: SV40 enhancer and early promoter
    921..959     -  misc_feature   bom (fragment): basis of mobility region from pBR322
   1061..1101    -  CDS            rop (fragment): Rop protein, which maintains plasmids at low copy number; rop
   1170..1332    -  LTR            3' LTR (ΔU3) (fragment): self-inactivating 3' long terminal repeat (LTR) from Moloney murine leukemia virus
   1332..1367    -  LTR            3' LTR (ΔU3) (fragment): self-inactivating 3' long terminal repeat (LTR) from Moloney murine leukemia virus
   1521..2020    +  promoter       PGK promoter: mouse phosphoglycerate kinase 1 promoter
   2033..2824    +  CDS            neo: KKA2_KLEPN - Also known as kan, nptII. Experimental evidence at protein level: Swiss-Prot protein existence level 1. Resistance to kanamycin, neomycin, paromomycin, ribostamycin, butirosin and gentamicin B. From Klebsiella pneumoniae.
   2943..3405    +  misc_feature   IRES: internal ribosome entry site (IRES) of the encephalomyocarditis virus (EMCV)
   3455..4078    +  CDS            rtTA3 (fragment): reverse tetracycline transactivator 3 activates expression from Tet-responsive promoters in the presence of doxycycline
   4417..4833    -  CDS            gag (truncated): truncated Moloney murine leukemia virus (MMLV) gag gene lacking the start codon
   4900..5174    -  misc_feature   MESV Ψ (fragment): packaging signal of murine embryonic stem cell virus
   5296..5471    -  LTR            5' LTR (truncated): truncated long terminal repeat from Moloney murine sarcoma virus
   5472..5523    -  promoter       CMVd2 promoter: truncated human cytomegalovirus (CMV) immediate early promoter that yields moderately reduced expression relative to the full-length promoter
   5585..5602    +  promoter       CMV promoter (fragment): human cytomegalovirus (CMV) immediate early promoter
   5675..6054    -  enhancer       CMV enhancer: human cytomegalovirus immediate early enhancer
   6240..6344    +  promoter       AmpR promoter: bla
   6345..7205    +  CDS            AmpR: β-lactamase; bla; confers resistance to ampicillin, carbenicillin, and related antibiotics
   7376..282     +  rep_origin     ori (across the origin): high-copy-number ColE1/pMB1/pBR322/pUC origin of replication
>Addgene plasmid #220983 | ORFtag_TetR-SD_Frame3 | addgene full sequence | sequence record 437500 | Addgene NGS Result
CGGTCGGGCTGAACGGGGGGTTCGTGCACACAGCCCAGCTTGGAGCGAACGACCTACACCGAACTGAGAT
ACCTACAGCGTGAGCTATGAGAAAGCGCCACGCTTCCCGAAGGGAGAAAGGCGGACAGGTATCCGGTAAG
CGGCAGGGTCGGAACAGGAGAGCGCACGAGGGAGCTTCCAGGGGGAAACGCCTGGTATCTTTATAGTCCT
GTCGGGTTTCGCCACCTCTGACTTGAGCGTCGATTTTTGTGATGCTCGTCAGGGGGGCGGAGCCTATGGA
AAAACGCCAGCAACGCGGCCTTTTTACGGTTCCTGGCCTTTTGCTGGCCTTTTGCTCACATGTTCTTTCC
TGCGTTATCCCCTGATTCTGTGGATAACCGTATTACCGCCTTTGAGTGAGCTGATACCGCTCGCCGCAGC
CGAACGACCGAGCGCAGCGAGTCAGTGAGCGAGGAAGCGGAAGAGCGCCTGATGCGGTATTTTCTCCTTA
CGCATCTGTGCGGTATTTCACACCGCATATGGTGCACTCTCAGTACAATCTGCTCTGATGCCGCATAGTT
AAGCCAGTAAGCTTTTTGCAAAAGCCTAGGCCTCCAAAAAAGCCTCCTCACTACTTCTGGAATAGCTCAG
AGGCCGAGGCGGCCTCGGCCTCTGCATAAATAAAAAAAATTAGTCAGCCATGGGGCGGAGAATGGGCGGA
ACTGGGCGGAGTTAGGGGCGGGATGGGCGGAGTTAGGGGCGGGACTATGGTTGCTGACTAATTGAGATGC
ATGCTTTGCATACTTCTGCCTGCTGGGGAGCCTGGGGACTTTCCACACCTGGTTGCTGACTAATTGAGAT
GCATGCTTTGCATACTTCTGCCTGCTGGGGAGCCTGGGGACTTTCCACACCCTAACTGACACACATTCCA
CAGCCGGATCTACACTCCGCTATCGCTACGTGACTGGGTCATGGCTGCGCCCCGACACCCGCCAACACCC
GCTGACGCGCCCTGACGGGCTTGTCTGCTCCCGGCATCCGCTTACAGACAAGCTGTGACCGTCTCCGGGA
GCTGCATGTGTCAGAGGTTTTCACCGTCATCACCGAAACGCGCGAGGCAGCCAGCTTACCTCCCGGTGGT
GGGTCGGTGGTCCCTGGGCAGGGGTCTCCCGATCCCGGACGAGCCCCCAAATGAAAGACCCCCGCTGACG
GGTAGTCAATCACTCAGAGGAGACCCTCCCAAGGAACAGCGAGACCACAAGTCGGATGCAACTGCAAGAG
GGTTTATTGGATACACGGGTACCCGGGCGACTCAGTCAATCGGAGGACTGGCGCCCCGAGTGAGGGGTTG
TGCTAGCTTGCCAAACCTACAGGTGGGGTCTTTCATTCCCCCCTTTTTCTGGAGACTAAATAAAATCTTT
TATTTTATCGATGGTCAAGTTCCTTCTGGTTCTGGCTCTGCTCATCGTCCTGCAGGACCGGACGTGACTG
GAGTTCAGACGTGTGCTCTTCCGATCTCATGTTAACTCGAGAATTCTACCGGGTAGGGGAGGCGCTTTTC
CCAAGGCAGTCTGGAGCATGCGCTTTAGCAGCCCCGCTGGGCACTTGGCGCTACACAAGTGGCCTCTGGC
CTCGCACACATTCCACATCCACCGGTAGGCGCCAACCGGCTCCGTTCTTTGGTGGCCCCTTCGCGCCACC
TTCTACTCCTCCCCTAGTCAGGAAGTTCCCCCCCGCCCCGCAGCTCGCGTCGTGCAGGACGTGACAAATG
GAAGTAGCACGTCTCACTAGTCTCGTGCAGATGGACAGCACCGCTGAGCAATGGAAGCGGGTAGGCCTTT
GGGGCAGCGGCCAATAGCAGCTTTGCTCCTTCGCTTTCTGGGCTCAGAGGCTGGGAAGGGGTGGGTCCGG
GGGCGGGCTCAGGGGCGGGCTCAGGGGCGGGGCGGGCGCCCGAAGGTCCTCCGGAGGCCCGGCATTCTGC
ACGCTTCAAAAGCGCACGTCTGCCGCGCTGTTCTCCTCTTCCTCATCTCCGGGCCTTTCGGAATTCGCCA
CCATGATTGAACAAGATGGATTGCACGCAGGTTCTCCGGCCGCTTGGGTGGAGAGGCTATTCGGCTATGA
CTGGGCACAACAGACAATCGGCTGCTCTGATGCCGCCGTGTTCCGGCTGTCAGCGCAGGGGCGCCCGGTT
CTTTTTGTCAAGACCGACCTGTCCGGTGCCCTGAATGAACTGCAGGACGAGGCAGCGCGGCTATCGTGGC
TGGCCACGACGGGCGTTCCTTGCGCAGCTGTGCTCGACGTTGTCACTGAAGCGGGAAGGGACTGGCTGCT
ATTGGGCGAAGTGCCGGGGCAGGATCTCCTGTCATCTCACCTTGCTCCTGCCGAGAAAGTATCCATCATG
GCTGATGCAATGCGGCGGCTGCATACGCTTGATCCGGCTACCTGCCCATTCGACCACCAAGCGAAACATC
GCATCGAGCGAGCACGTACTCGGATGGAAGCCGGTCTTGTCGATCAGGATGATCTGGACGAAGAGCATCA
GGGGCTCGCGCCAGCCGAACTGTTCGCCAGGCTCAAGGCGCGCATGCCCGACGGCGAGGATCTCGTCGTG
ACCCATGGCGATGCCTGCTTGCCGAATATCATGGTGGAAAATGGCCGCTTTTCTGGATTCATCGACTGTG
GCCGGCTGGGTGTGGCGGACCGCTATCAGGACATAGCGTTGGCTACCCGTGATATTGCTGAAGAGCTTGG
CGGCGAATGGGCTGACCGCTTCCTCGTGCTTTACGGTATCGCCGCTCCCGATTCGCAGCGCATCGCCTTC
TATCGCCTTCTTGACGAGTTCTTCTGACGCGTCCCCTCTCCCTCCCCCCCCCTAACGTTACTGGCCGAAG
CCGCTTGGAATAAGGCCGGTGTGCGTTTGTCTATATGTTATTTTCCACCATATTGCCGTCTTTTGGCAAT
GTGAGGGCCCGGAAACCTGGCCCTGTCTTCTTGACGAGCATTCCTAGGGGTCTTTCCCCTCTCGCCAAAG
GAATGCAAGGTCTGTTGAATGTCGTGAAGGAAGCAGTTCCTCTGGAAGCTTCTTGAAGACAAACAACGTC
TGTAGCGACCCTTTGCAGGCAGCGGAACCCCCCACCTGGCGACAGGTGCCTCTGCGGCCAAAAGCCACGT
GTATAAGATACACCTGCAAAGGCGGCACAACCCCAGTGCCACGTTGTGAGTTGGATAGTTGTGGAAAGAG
TCAAATGGCTCTCCTCAAGCGTATTCAACAAGGGGCTGAAGGATGCCCAGAAGGTACCCCATTGTATGGG
ATCTGATCTGGGGCCTCGGTGCACATGCTTTACATGTGTTTAGTCGAGGTTAAAAAAACGTCTAGGCCCC
CCGAACCACGGGGACGTGGTTTTCCTTTGAAAAACACGATGATAATATCGCCACAACCAGATCTGCCACC
ATGCCCAAAAAGAAGAGGAAAGTGATGTCTAGACTGGACAAGAGCAAAGTCATAAACTCTGCTCTGGAAT
TACTCAATGAAGTCGGTATCGAAGGCCTGACGACAAGGAAACTCGCTCAAAAGCTGGGAGTTGAGCAGCC
TACCCTGTACTGGCACGTGAAGAACAAGCGGGCCCTGCTCGATGCCCTGGCAATCGAGATGCTGGACAGG
CATCATACCCACTTCTGCCCCCTGGAAGGCGAGTCATGGCAAGACTTTCTGCGGAACAACGCCAAGTCAT
TCCGCTGTGCTCTCCTCTCACATCGCGACGGGGCTAAAGTGCATCTCGGCACCCGCCCAACAGAGAAACA
GTACGAAACCCTGGAAAATCAGCTCGCGTTCCTGTGTCAGCAAGGCTTCTCCCTGGAGAACGCACTGTAC
GCTCTGTCCGCCGTGGGCCACTTTACACTGGGCTGCGTATTGGAGGATCAGGAGCATCAAGTAGCAAAAG
AGGAAAGAGAGACACCTACCACCGATTCTATGCCCCCACTTCTGAGACAAGCAATTGAGCTGTTCGACCA
TCAGGGAGCCGAACCTGCCTTCCTTTTCGGCCTGGAACTAATCATATGTGGCCTGGAGAAACAGCTAAAG
TGCGAAAGCGGCGGGCCGGATATCGGAGGCGGATCAGGTGGCGGTAGCGTCCCCGATCGTAAGGCTGCGG
TCTCTCATTGGCAACAGGACGACTATAAGGACCACGACGGAGACTACAAGGATCATGATATTGATTACAA
AGACGATGACGATAAGGCCAGGTAAGTAATGCTTTTTTTTTTCTCGCTCTCATTTTTCAAAAACCCACAT
AAAAATTGAGGAAAGGGAAGAATTGTTTTCTCCTTCCAGCACCTCGTAATTTGACCCGACTGATGGTTCC
CATTAGTCACATAAAGCTGTAGTCAAGTACAGACGTCCCGCGGCTTCGATACCGTCACGAAGCAACGGAT
CCGGCCGGCGCCTAGAGAAGGAGTGAGGGCTGGATAAAGGGAGGATCGAGGCGGGGTCGAACGAGGAGGT
TCAAGGGGGAGAGACGGGGCGGATGGAGGAAGAGGAGGCGGAGGCTTAGGGTGTACAAAGGGCTTGACCC
AGGGAGGGGGGTCAAAAGCCAAGGCTTCCCAGGTCACGATGTAGGGGACCTGGTCTGGGTGTCCATGCGG
GCCAGGTGAAAAGACCTTGATCTTAACCTGGGTGATGAGGTCTCGGTTAAAGGTGCCGTCTCGCGGCCAT
CCGACGTTAAAGGTTGGCCATTCTGCAGAGCAGAAGGTAACCCAACGTCTCTTCTTGACATCTACCGACT
GGTTGTGAGCGATCCGCTCGACATCTTTCCAGTGACCTAAGGTCAAACTTAAGGGAGTGGTAACAGTCTG
GCCCTAATTTTCAGACAAATACAGAAACACAGTCAGACAGAGACAACACAGAACGATGCTGCAGCGCTGC
AGCAGACAAGACGCGCGGCTTCGGTTCCAAACCGAAAGCAAAAATTCAGACGGAGGCGGGAACTGTTTTA
GGTTCTCGTCTCCTACCAGAACCACATATCCTGACGGGGTCGGATTCCACATCGACTCCCTTCCTCAGGT
CGGGCCACAAAAACGGCCCCCAAAGTCCCTGGGACGTCTCCCAGGGTTGCGGCCGGGTGTTCAGAACTCG
TCAGTTCCACCACGGGTCCGCCAGATACAGAGCTAGTTAGCTAACTAGTACAGACGCAGGCGCATAACAT
CAAACATAGACACTAGACAATCGGACAGACACAGATAAGTTGCTGGCCAGCTTACCTCCCGGTGGTGGGT
CGGTGGTCCCTGGGCAGGGGTCTCCAAATCCCGGACGAGCCCCCAAATGAAAGACCCCCGTCGTGGGTAG
TCAATCACTCAGAGGAGACCCTCCCAAGGAACAGCGAGACCACGATTCGGATGCAAACAGCAAGAGGCTT
TATTGGGAATACGGGTACCCGGGCGACGCAGTCTATCGGAAGACTGGCGCGCCGAGTGAGGGGTTGTGGG
CTCTTTTATTGAGCTCTGCTTATATAGACCTCCCACCGTACACGCCTACCGCCCATTTGCGTCAATGGGG
CGGAGTTGTTACGACATTTTGGAAAGTCCCGTTGATTTTGGTGCCAAACAAACTCCCATTGACGTCAATG
GGGTGGAGACTTGGAAATCCCCGTGAGTCAAACCGCTATCCACGCCCATTGATGTACTGCCAAAACCGCA
TCACCATGGTAATAGCGATGACTAATACGTAGATGTACTGCCAAGTAGGAAAGTCCCATAAGGTCATGTA
CTGGGCATAATGCCAGGCGGGCCATTTACCGTCATTGACGTCAATAGGGGGCGTACTTGGCATATGATAC
ACTTGATGTACTGCCAAGTGGGCAGTTTACCGTAAATACTCCACCCATTGACGTCAATGGAAAGTCCCTA
TTGGCGTTACTATGGGAACATACGTCATTATTGACGTCAATGGGCGGGGGTCGTTGGGCGGTCAGCCAGG
CGGGCCATTTACCGTAAGTTATGTAACGCGGAACTCCATATATGGGCTATGAACTAATGACCCCGTAATT
GATTACTATTAATAACTAGTCAATAATCAATGTCAACATGGCGGTAATGTTGGACATGAGCCAATATAAA
TGTACATATTATGATATGGATACAACGTATGCAATGGCCAAGCTAATTCTTGAAGACGAAAGGGCCTCGT
GATACGCCTATTTTTATAGGTTAATGTCATGATAATAATGGTTTCTTAGACGTCAGGTGGCACTTTTCGG
GGAAATGTGCGCGGAACCCCTATTTGTTTATTTTTCTAAATACATTCAAATATGTATCCGCTCATGAGAC
AATAACCCTGATAAATGCTTCAATAATATTGAAAAAGGAAGAGTATGAGTATTCAACATTTCCGTGTCGC
CCTTATTCCCTTTTTTGCGGCATTTTGCCTTCCTGTTTTTGCTCACCCAGAAACGCTGGTGAAAGTAAAA
GATGCTGAAGATCAGTTGGGTGCACGAGTGGGTTACATCGAACTGGATCTCAACAGCGGTAAGATCCTTG
AGAGTTTTCGCCCCGAAGAACGTTTTCCAATGATGAGCACTTTTAAAGTTCTGCTATGTGGCGCGGTATT
ATCCCGTGTTGACGCCGGGCAAGAGCAACTCGGTCGCCGCATACACTATTCTCAGAATGACTTGGTTGAG
TACTCACCAGTCACAGAAAAGCATCTTACGGATGGCATGACAGTAAGAGAATTATGCAGTGCTGCCATAA
CCATGAGTGATAACACTGCGGCCAACTTACTTCTGACAACGATCGGAGGACCGAAGGAGCTAACCGCTTT
TTTGCACAACATGGGGGATCATGTAACTCGCCTTGATCGTTGGGAACCGGAGCTGAATGAAGCCATACCA
AACGACGAGCGTGACACCACGATGCCTGCAGCAATGGCAACAACGTTGCGCAAACTATTAACTGGCGAAC
TACTTACTCTAGCTTCCCGGCAACAATTAATAGACTGGATGGAGGCGGATAAAGTTGCAGGACCACTTCT
GCGCTCGGCCCTTCCGGCTGGCTGGTTTATTGCTGATAAATCTGGAGCCGGTGAGCGTGGGTCTCGCGGT
ATCATTGCAGCACTGGGGCCAGATGGTAAGCCCTCCCGTATCGTAGTTATCTACACGACGGGGAGTCAGG
CAACTATGGATGAACGAAATAGACAGATCGCTGAGATAGGTGCCTCACTGATTAAGCATTGGTAACTGTC
AGACCAAGTTTACTCATATATACTTTAGATTGATTTAAAACTTCATTTTTAATTTAAAAGGATCTAGGTG
AAGATCCTTTTTGATAATCTCATGACCAAAATCCCTTAACGTGAGTTTTCGTTCCACTGAGCGTCAGACC
CCGTAGAAAAGATCAAAGGATCTTCTTGAGATCCTTTTTTTCTGCGCGTAATCTGCTGCTTGCAAACAAA
AAAACCACCGCTACCAGCGGTGGTTTGTTTGCCGGATCAAGAGCTACCAACTCTTTTTCCGAAGGTAACT
GGCTTCAGCAGAGCGCAGATACCAAATACTGTCCTTCTAGTGTAGCCGTAGTTAGGCCACCACTTCAAGA
ACTCTGTAGCACCGCCTACATACCTCGCTCTGCTAATCCTGTTACCAGTGGCTGCTGCCAGTGGCGATAA
GTCGTGTCTTACCGGGTTGGACTCAAGACGATAGTTACCGGATAAGGCGCAG
